>Addgene plasmid #74723 | pdRBFC-NS1-YN | depositor full sequence | sequence record 146367 | pdRBFC-NS1-YN sequence 10883 bps
TGGCAGGATATATTGTGGTGTAAACAAATTGACGCTTAGACAACTTAATAACACATTGCGGACGTTTTTA
ATGTACTGAATTAACGCCGAATTAATTCGAGCTCGGATCTGATAATTTATTTGAAAATTCATAAGAAAAG
CAAACGTTACATGAATTGATGAAACAATACAAAGACAGATAAAGCCACGCACATTTAGGATATTGGCCGA
GATTACTGAATATTGAGTAAGATCACGGAATTTCTGACAGGAGCATGTCTTCAATTCAGCCCAAATGGCA
GTTGAAATACTCAAACCGCCCCATATGCAGGAGCGGATCATTCATTGTTTGTTTGGTTGCCTTTGCCAAC
ATGGGAGTCCAAGATTCTGCAGTCAAATCTCGGTGACGGGCAGGACCGGACGGGGCGGTACCGGCAGGCT
GAAGTCCAGCTGCCAGAAACCCACGTCATGCCAGTTCCCGTGCTTGAAGCCGGCCGCCCGCAGCATGCCG
CGGGGGGCATATCCGAGCGCCTCGTGCATGCGCACGCTCGGGTCGTTGGGCAGCCCGATGACAGCGACCA
CGCTCTTGAAGCCCTGTGCCTCCAGGGACTTCAGCAGGTGGGTGTAGAGCGTGGAGCCCAGTCCCGTCCG
CTGGTGGCGGGGGGAGACGTACACGGTCGACTCGGCCGTCCAGTCGTAGGCGTTGCGTGCCTTCCAGGGG
CCCGCGTAGGCGATGCCGGCGACCTCGCCGTCCACCTCGGCGACGAGCCAGGGATAGCGCTCCCGCAGAC
GGACGAGGTCGTCCGTCCACTCCTGCGGTTCCTGCGGCTCGGTACGGAAGTTGACCGTGCTTGTCTCGAT
GTAGTGGTTGACGATGGTGCAGACCGCCGGCATGTCCGCCTCGGTGGCACGGCGGATGTCGGCCGGGCGT
CGTTCTGGGCTCATCGATTCGATTTGGTGTATCGAGATTGGTTATGAAATTCAGATGCTAGTGTAATGTA
TTGGTAATTTGGGAAGATATAATAGGAAGCAAGGCTATTTATCCATTTCTGAAAAGGCGAAATGGCGTCA
CCGCGAGCGTCACGCGCATTCCGTTCTTGCTGTAAAGCGTTGTTTGGTACACTTTTGACTAGCGAGGCTT
GGCGTGTCAGCGTATCTATTCAAAAGTCGTTAATGGCTGCGGATCAAGAAAAAGTTGGAATAGAAACAGA
ATACCCGCGAAATTCAGGCCCGGTTGCCATGTCCTACACGCCGAAATAAACGACCAAATTAGTAGAAAAA
TAAAAACTGACTCGGATACTTACGTCACGTCTTGCGCACTGATTTGAAAAATCTCAGAATTCCAATCCCA
CAAAAATCTGAGCTTAACAGCACAGTTGCTCCTCTCAGAGCAGAATCGGGTATTCAACACCCTCATATCA
ACTACTACGTTGTGTATAACGGTCCACATGCCGGTATATACGATGACTGGGGTTGTACAAAGGCGGCAAC
AAACGGCGTTCCCGGAGTTGCACACAAGAAATTTGCCACTATTACAGAGGCAAGAGCAGCAGCTGACGCG
TACACAACAAGTCAGCAAACAGACAGGTTGAACTTCATCCCCAAAGGAGAAGCTCAACTCAAGCCCAAGA
GCTTTGCTAAGGCCCTAACAAGCCCACCAAAGCAAAAAGCCCACTGGCTCACGCTAGGAACCAAAAGGCC
CAGCAGTGATCCAGCCCCAAAAGAGATCTCCTTTGCCCCGGAGATTACAATGGACGATTTCCTCTATCTT
TACGATCTAGGAAGGAAGTTCGAAGGTGAAGGTGACGACACTATGTTCACCACTGATAATGAGAAGGTTA
GCCTCTTCAATTTCAGAAAGAATGCTGACCCACAGATGGTTAGAGAGGCCTACGCAGCAGGTCTCATCAA
GACGATCTACCCGAGTAACAATCTCCAGGAGATCAAATACCTTCCCAAGAAGGTTAAAGATGCAGTCAAA
AGATTCAGGACTAATTGCATCAAGAACACAGAGAAAGACATATTTCTCAAGATCAGAAGTACTATTCCAG
TATGGACGATTCAAGGCTTGCTTCATAAACCAAGGCAAGTAATAGAGATTGGAGTCTCTAAAAAGGTAGT
TCCTACTGAATCTAAGGCCATGCATGGAGTCTAAGATTCAAATCGAGGATCTAACAGAACTCGCCGTGAA
GACTGGCGAACAGTTCATACAGAGTCTTTTACGACTCAATGACAAGAAGAAAATCTTCGTCAACATGGTG
GAGCACGACACTCTGGTCTACTCCAAAAATGTCAAAGATACAGTCTCAGAAGACCAAAGGGCTATTGAGA
CTTTTCAACAAAGGATAATTTCGGGAAACCTCCTCGGATTCCATTGCCCAGCTATCTGTCACTTCATCGA
AAGGACAGTAGAAAAGGAAGGTGGCTCCTACAAATGCCATCATTGCGATAAAGGAAAGGCTATCATTCAA
GATCTCTCTGCCGACAGTGGTCCCAAAGATGGACCCCCACCCACGAGGAGCATCGTGGAAAAAGAAGACG
TTCCAACCACGTCTTCAAAGCAAGTGGATTGATGTGACATCTCCACTGACGTAAGGGATGACGCACAATC
CCACTATCCTTCGCAAGACCCTTCCTCTATATAAGGAAGTTCATTTCATTTGGAGAGGACACGCTCGAGT
ATAAGAGCTCTATTTTTACAACAATTACCAACAACAACAAACAACAAACAACATTACAATTACATTTACA
ATTACCATGTACCCATACGATGTTCCAGATTACGCTATCACAAGTTTGTACAAAAAAGCAGGCTTCATGA
TGGATCCAAACACTGTGTCAAGCTTTCAGGTAGATTGCTTTCTTTGGCATGTCCGCAAACGAGTTGCAGA
CCAAGAACTAGGTGATGCCCCATTCCTTGATCGGCTTCGCCGAGATCAGAAATCCCTAAGAGGAAGGGGC
AGCACCCTCGGTCTGGACATCGAGACAGCCACACGTGCTGGAAAGCAGATAGTGGAGCGGATTCTGAAAG
ACCCAGCTTTCTTGTACAAAGTGGTGCCTAGGAGTATCGCTACAATGGTGAGCAAGGGCGAGGAGCTGTT
CACCGGGGTGGTGCCCATCCTGGTCGAGCTGGACGGCGACGTAAACGGCCACAAGTTCAGCGTGTCCGGC
GAGGGCGAGGGCGATGCCACCTACGGCAAGCTGACCCTGAAGTTCATCTGCACCACCGGCAAGCTGCCCG
TGCCCTGGCCCACCCTCGTGACCACCTTCGGCTACGGCCTGCAGTGCTTCGCCCGCTACCCCGACCACAT
GAAGCAGCACGACTTCTTCAAGTCCGCCATGCCCGAAGGCTACGTCCAGGAGCGCACCATCTTCTTCAAG
GACGACGGCAACTACAAGACCCGCGCCGAGGTGAAGTTCGAGGGCGACACCCTGGTGAACCGCATCGAGC
TGAAGGGCATCGACTTCAAGGAGGACGGCAACATCCTGGGGCACAAGCTGGAGTACAACTACAACAGCCA
CAACGTCTATATCATGGCCGACAAGCAGAAGAACGGCATCAAGGTGAACTTCAAGATCCGCCACAACATC
GAGGACTGACCTAGGTGAGTCTAGAGAGTTAATTCTAGGTGAGTCTAGAGAGTTAATTAAGACCCGGGAC
TAGTCCCTAGAGTCCTGCTTTAATGAGATATGCGAGACGCCTATGATCGCATGATATTTGCTTTCAATTC
TGTTGTGCACGTTGTAAAAAACCTGAGCATGTGTAGCTCAGATCCTTACCGCCGGTTTCGGTTCATTCTA
ATGAATATATCACCCGTTACTATCGTATTTTTATGAATAATATTCTCCGTTCAATTTACTGATTGTACCC
TACTACTTATATGTACAATATTAAAATGAAAACAATATATTGTGCTGAATAGGTTTATAGCGACATCTAT
GATAGAGCGCCACAATAACAAACAATTGCGTTTTATTATTACAAATCCAATTTTAAAAAAAGCGGCAGAA
CCGGTCAAACCTAAAAGACTGATTACATAAATCTTATTCAAATTTCAAAAGTGCCCCAGGGGCTAGTATC
TACGACACACCGAGCGGCGAACTAATAACGCTCACTGAAGGGAACTCCGGTTCCCCGCCGGCGCGCATGG
GTGAGATTCCTTGAAGTTGAGTATTGGCCGTCCGCTCTACCGAAAGTTACGGGCACCATTCAACCCGGTC
CAGCACGGCGGCCGGGTAACCGACTTGCTGCCCCGAGAATTATGCAGCATTTTTTTGGTGTATGTGGGCC
CCAAATGAAGTGCAGGTCAAACCTTGACAGTGACGACAAATCGTTGGGCGGGTCCAGGGCGAATTTTGCG
ACAACATGTCGAGGCTCAGCAGGACCTGCAGGCATGCAAGCTTGGCACTGGCCGTCGTTTTACAACGTCG
TGACTGGGAAAACCCTGGCGTTACCCAACTTAATCGCCTTGCAGCACATCCCCCTTTCGCCAGCTGGCGT
AATAGCGAAGAGGCCCGCACCGATCGCCCTTCCCAACAGTTGCGCAGCCTGAATGGCGAATGCTAGAGCA
GCTTGAGCTTGGATCAGATTGTCGTTTCCCGCCTTCAGTTTAAACTATCAGTGTTTGACAGGATATATTG
GCGGGTAAACCTAAGAGAAAAGAGCGTTTATTAGAATAACGGATATTTAAAAGGGCGTGAAAAGGTTTAT
CCGTTCGTCCATTTGTATGTGCATGCCAACCACAGGGTTCCCCTCGGGATCAAAGTACTTTGATCCAACC
CCTCCGCTGCTATAGTGCAGTCGGCTTCTGACGTTCAGTGCAGCCGTCTTCTGAAAACGACATGTCGCAC
AAGTCCTAAGTTACGCGACAGGCTGCCGCCCTGCCCTTTTCCTGGCGTTTTCTTGTCGCGTGTTTTAGTC
GCATAAAGTAGAATACTTGCGACTAGAACCGGAGACATTACGCCATGAACAAGAGCGCCGCCGCTGGCCT
GCTGGGCTATGCCCGCGTCAGCACCGACGACCAGGACTTGACCAACCAACGGGCCGAACTGCACGCGGCC
GGCTGCACCAAGCTGTTTTCCGAGAAGATCACCGGCACCAGGCGCGACCGCCCGGAGCTGGCCAGGATGC
TTGACCACCTACGCCCTGGCGACGTTGTGACAGTGACCAGGCTAGACCGCCTGGCCCGCAGCACCCGCGA
CCTACTGGACATTGCCGAGCGCATCCAGGAGGCCGGCGCGGGCCTGCGTAGCCTGGCAGAGCCGTGGGCC
GACACCACCACGCCGGCCGGCCGCATGGTGTTGACCGTGTTCGCCGGCATTGCCGAGTTCGAGCGTTCCC
TAATCATCGACCGCACCCGGAGCGGGCGCGAGGCCGCCAAGGCCCGAGGCGTGAAGTTTGGCCCCCGCCC
TACCCTCACCCCGGCACAGATCGCGCACGCCCGCGAGCTGATCGACCAGGAAGGCCGCACCGTGAAAGAG
GCGGCTGCACTGCTTGGCGTGCATCGCTCGACCCTGTACCGCGCACTTGAGCGCAGCGAGGAAGTGACGC
CCACCGAGGCCAGGCGGCGCGGTGCCTTCCGTGAGGACGCATTGACCGAGGCCGACGCCCTGGCGGCCGC
CGAGAATGAACGCCAAGAGGAACAAGCATGAAACCGCACCAGGACGGCCAGGACGAACCGTTTTTCATTA
CCGAAGAGATCGAGGCGGAGATGATCGCGGCCGGGTACGTGTTCGAGCCGCCCGCGCACGTCTCAACCGT
GCGGCTGCATGAAATCCTGGCCGGTTTGTCTGATGCCAAGCTGGCGGCCTGGCCGGCCAGCTTGGCCGCT
GAAGAAACCGAGCGCCGCCGTCTAAAAAGGTGATGTGTATTTGAGTAAAACAGCTTGCGTCATGCGGTCG
CTGCGTATATGATGCGATGAGTAAATAAACAAATACGCAAGGGGAACGCATGAAGGTTATCGCTGTACTT
AACCAGAAAGGCGGGTCAGGCAAGACGACCATCGCAACCCATCTAGCCCGCGCCCTGCAACTCGCCGGGG
CCGATGTTCTGTTAGTCGATTCCGATCCCCAGGGCAGTGCCCGCGATTGGGCGGCCGTGCGGGAAGATCA
ACCGCTAACCGTTGTCGGCATCGACCGCCCGACGATTGACCGCGACGTGAAGGCCATCGGCCGGCGCGAC
TTCGTAGTGATCGACGGAGCGCCCCAGGCGGCGGACTTGGCTGTGTCCGCGATCAAGGCAGCCGACTTCG
TGCTGATTCCGGTGCAGCCAAGCCCTTACGACATATGGGCCACCGCCGACCTGGTGGAGCTGGTTAAGCA
GCGCATTGAGGTCACGGATGGAAGGCTACAAGCGGCCTTTGTCGTGTCGCGGGCGATCAAAGGCACGCGC
ATCGGCGGTGAGGTTGCCGAGGCGCTGGCCGGGTACGAGCTGCCCATTCTTGAGTCCCGTATCACGCAGC
GCGTGAGCTACCCAGGCACTGCCGCCGCCGGCACAACCGTTCTTGAATCAGAACCCGAGGGCGACGCTGC
CCGCGAGGTCCAGGCGCTGGCCGCTGAAATTAAATCAAAACTCATTTGAGTTAATGAGGTAAAGAGAAAA
TGAGCAAAAGCACAAACACGCTAAGTGCCGGCCGTCCGAGCGCACGCAGCAGCAAGGCTGCAACGTTGGC
CAGCCTGGCAGACACGCCAGCCATGAAGCGGGTCAACTTTCAGTTGCCGGCGGAGGATCACACCAAGCTG
AAGATGTACGCGGTACGCCAAGGCAAGACCATTACCGAGCTGCTATCTGAATACATCGCGCAGCTACCAG
AGTAAATGAGCAAATGAATAAATGAGTAGATGAATTTTAGCGGCTAAAGGAGGCGGCATGGAAAATCAAG
AACAACCAGGCACCGACGCCGTGGAATGCCCCATGTGTGGAGGAACGGGCGGTTGGCCAGGCGTAAGCGG
CTGGGTTGTCTGCCGGCCCTGCAATGGCACTGGAACCCCCAAGCCCGAGGAATCGGCGTGACGGTCGCAA
ACCATCCGGCCCGGTACAAATCGGCGCGGCGCTGGGTGATGACCTGGTGGAGAAGTTGAAGGCCGCGCAG
GCCGCCCAGCGGCAACGCATCGAGGCAGAAGCACGCCCCGGTGAATCGTGGCAAGCGGCCGCTGATCGAA
TCCGCAAAGAATCCCGGCAACCGCCGGCAGCCGGTGCGCCGTCGATTAGGAAGCCGCCCAAGGGCGACGA
GCAACCAGATTTTTTCGTTCCGATGCTCTATGACGTGGGCACCCGCGATAGTCGCAGCATCATGGACGTG
GCCGTTTTCCGTCTGTCGAAGCGTGACCGACGAGCTGGCGAGGTGATCCGCTACGAGCTTCCAGACGGGC
ACGTAGAGGTTTCCGCAGGGCCGGCCGGCATGGCCAGTGTGTGGGATTACGACCTGGTACTGATGGCGGT
TTCCCATCTAACCGAATCCATGAACCGATACCGGGAAGGGAAGGGAGACAAGCCCGGCCGCGTGTTCCGT
CCACACGTTGCGGACGTACTCAAGTTCTGCCGGCGAGCCGATGGCGGAAAGCAGAAAGACGACCTGGTAG
AAACCTGCATTCGGTTAAACACCACGCACGTTGCCATGCAGCGTACGAAGAAGGCCAAGAACGGCCGCCT
GGTGACGGTATCCGAGGGTGAAGCCTTGATTAGCCGCTACAAGATCGTAAAGAGCGAAACCGGGCGGCCG
GAGTACATCGAGATCGAGCTAGCTGATTGGATGTACCGCGAGATCACAGAAGGCAAGAACCCGGACGTGC
TGACGGTTCACCCCGATTACTTTTTGATCGATCCCGGCATCGGCCGTTTTCTCTACCGCCTGGCACGCCG
CGCCGCAGGCAAGGCAGAAGCCAGATGGTTGTTCAAGACGATCTACGAACGCAGTGGCAGCGCCGGAGAG
TTCAAGAAGTTCTGTTTCACCGTGCGCAAGCTGATCGGGTCAAATGACCTGCCGGAGTACGATTTGAAGG
AGGAGGCGGGGCAGGCTGGCCCGATCCTAGTCATGCGCTACCGCAACCTGATCGAGGGCGAAGCATCCGC
CGGTTCCTAATGTACGGAGCAGATGCTAGGGCAAATTGCCCTAGCAGGGGAAAAAGGTCGAAAAGGTCTC
TTTCCTGTGGATAGCACGTACATTGGGAACCCAAAGCCGTACATTGGGAACCGGAACCCGTACATTGGGA
ACCCAAAGCCGTACATTGGGAACCGGTCACACATGTAAGTGACTGATATAAAAGAGAAAAAAGGCGATTT
TTCCGCCTAAAACTCTTTAAAACTTATTAAAACTCTTAAAACCCGCCTGGCCTGTGCATAACTGTCTGGC
CAGCGCACAGCCGAAGAGCTGCAAAAAGCGCCTACCCTTCGGTCGCTGCGCTCCCTACGCCCCGCCGCTT
CGCGTCGGCCTATCGCGGCCGCTGGCCGCTCAAAAATGGCTGGCCTACGGCCAGGCAATCTACCAGGGCG
CGGACAAGCCGCGCCGTCGCCACTCGACCGCCGGCGCCCACATCAAGGCACCCTGCCTCGCGCGTTTCGG
TGATGACGGTGAAAACCTCTGACACATGCAGCTCCCGGAGACGGTCACAGCTTGTCTGTAAGCGGATGCC
GGGAGCAGACAAGCCCGTCAGGGCGCGTCAGCGGGTGTTGGCGGGTGTCGGGGCGCAGCCATGACCCAGT
CACGTAGCGATAGCGGAGTGTATACTGGCTTAACTATGCGGCATCAGAGCAGATTGTACTGAGAGTGCAC
CATATGCGGTGTGAAATACCGCACAGATGCGTAAGGAGAAAATACCGCATCAGGCGCTCTTCCGCTTCCT
CGCTCACTGACTCGCTGCGCTCGGTCGTTCGGCTGCGGCGAGCGGTATCAGCTCACTCAAAGGCGGTAAT
ACGGTTATCCACAGAATCAGGGGATAACGCAGGAAAGAACATGTGAGCAAAAGGCCAGCAAAAGGCCAGG
AACCGTAAAAAGGCCGCGTTGCTGGCGTTTTTCCATAGGCTCCGCCCCCCTGACGAGCATCACAAAAATC
GACGCTCAAGTCAGAGGTGGCGAAACCCGACAGGACTATAAAGATACCAGGCGTTTCCCCCTGGAAGCTC
CCTCGTGCGCTCTCCTGTTCCGACCCTGCCGCTTACCGGATACCTGTCCGCCTTTCTCCCTTCGGGAAGC
GTGGCGCTTTCTCATAGCTCACGCTGTAGGTATCTCAGTTCGGTGTAGGTCGTTCGCTCCAAGCTGGGCT
GTGTGCACGAACCCCCCGTTCAGCCCGACCGCTGCGCCTTATCCGGTAACTATCGTCTTGAGTCCAACCC
GGTAAGACACGACTTATCGCCACTGGCAGCAGCCACTGGTAACAGGATTAGCAGAGCGAGGTATGTAGGC
GGTGCTACAGAGTTCTTGAAGTGGTGGCCTAACTACGGCTACACTAGAAGGACAGTATTTGGTATCTGCG
CTCTGCTGAAGCCAGTTACCTTCGGAAAAAGAGTTGGTAGCTCTTGATCCGGCAAACAAACCACCGCTGG
TAGCGGTGGTTTTTTTGTTTGCAAGCAGCAGATTACGCGCAGAAAAAAAGGATCTCAAGAAGATCCTTTG
ATCTTTTCTACGGGGTCTGACGCTCAGTGGAACGAAAACTCACGTTAAGGGATTTTGGTCATGCATTCTA
GGTACTAAAACAATTCATCCAGTAAAATATAATATTTTATTTTCTCCCAATCAGGCTTGATCCCCAGTAA
GTCAAAAAATAGCTCGACATACTGTTCTTCCCCGATATCCTCCCTGATCGACCGGACGCAGAAGGCAATG
TCATACCACTTGTCCGCCCTGCCGCTTCTCCCAAGATCAATAAAGCCACTTACTTTGCCATCTTTCACAA
AGATGTTGCTGTCTCCCAGGTCGCCGTGGGAAAAGACAAGTTCCTCTTCGGGCTTTTCCGTCTTTAAAAA
ATCATACAGCTCGCGCGGATCTTTAAATGGAGTGTCTTCTTCCCAGTTTTCGCAATCCACATCGGCCAGA
TCGTTATTCAGTAAGTAATCCAATTCGGCTAAGCGGCTGTCTAAGCTATTCGTATAGGGACAATCCGATA
TGTCGATGGAGTGAAAGAGCCTGATGCACTCCGCATACAGCTCGATAATCTTTTCAGGGCTTTGTTCATC
TTCATACTCTTCCGAGCAAAGGACGCCATCGGCCTCACTCATGAGCAGATTGCTCCAGCCATCATGCCGT
TCAAAGTGCAGGACCTTTGGAACAGGCAGCTTTCCTTCCAGCCATAGCATCATGTCCTTTTCCCGTTCCA
CATCATAGGTGGTCCCTTTATACCGGCTGTCCGTCATTTTTAAATATAGGTTTTCATTTTCTCCCACCAG
CTTATATACCTTAGCAGGAGACATTCCTTCCGTATCTTTTACGCAGCGGTATTTTTCGATCAGTTTTTTC
AATTCCGGTGATATTCTCATTTTAGCCATTTATTATTTCCTTCCTCTTTTCTACAGTATTTAAAGATACC
CCAAGAAGCTAATTATAACAAGACGAACTCCAATTCACTGTTCCTTGCATTCTAAAACCTTAAATACCAG
AAAACAGCTTTTTCAAAGTTGTTTTCAAAGTTGGCGTATAACATAGTATCGACGGAGCCGATTTTGAAAC
CGCGGTGATCACAGGCAGCAACGCTCTGTCATCGTTACAATCAACATGCTACCCTCCGCGAGATCATCCG
TGTTTCAAACCCGGCAGCTTAGTTGCCGTTCTTCCGAATAGCATCGGTAACATGAGCAAAGTCTGCCGCC
TTACAACGGCTCTCCCGCTGACGCCGTCCCGGACTGATGGGCTGCCTGTATCGAGTGGTGATTTTGTGCC
GAGCTGCCGGTCGGGGAGCTGTTGGCTGGCTGG
Features (pLannotate 1.2.2; 24 found; start..end, strand, type, name):
      1..25      +  misc_feature   LB T-DNA repeat: left border repeat from nopaline C58 T-DNA
    111..363     -  terminator     MAS terminator: mannopine synthase terminator
    376..924     -  CDS            bar: PAT_STRHY - Experimental evidence at protein level: Swiss-Prot protein existence level 1. Inactivates phosphinothricin (PPT) by transfer of an acetyl group from acetyl CoA. Can also acetylate demethylphosphinothricin but not PTT or glutamate. This enzyme is an effector of phosphinothricin tripeptide (PTT or bialaphos) resistance. From Streptomyces hygroscopicus. Introduced by genetic manipulation and expressed in glufosinate-tolerant maize by Dekalb Genetics.
    930..1310    -  promoter       MAS promoter: mannopine synthase promoter (Velten et al., 1984)
   1310..2122    +  CDS            IBMP_CAMVB (fragment): Experimental evidence at protein level: Swiss-Prot protein existence level 1. Enhances the ribosomal termination-reinitiation event leading to the translation of major open reading frames on the polycistronic viral RNAs. From Cauliflower mosaic virus (strain Bari 1) (CaMV).
   2306..2651    +  promoter       CaMV 35S promoter: strong constitutive promoter from cauliflower mosaic virus
   2681..2735    +  misc_feature   TMV Ω: translational enhancer from the tobacco mosaic virus 5'-leader sequence (Gallie et al., 1988)
   2740..2766    +  CDS            3xHA (fragment): three tandem HA epitope tags
   2770..2794    +  protein_bind   attB1: mutant version of attB; recombination site for the Gateway® BP reaction BP Clonase™
   2800..3012    +  CDS            NS (fragment): NS1_I33A0 - Experimental evidence at protein level: Swiss-Prot protein existence level 1. Inhibits post-transcriptional processing of cellular pre- mRNA, by binding and inhibiting two cellular proteins that are required for the 3'-end processing of cellular pre-mRNAs: the 30 kDa cleavage and polyadenylation specificity factor/CPSF4 and the poly(A)-binding protein 2/PABPN1. In turn, unprocessed 3' end pre-mRNAs accumulate in the host nucleus and are no longer exported to the cytoplasm. Cellular protein synthesis is thereby shut off very early after virus infection. Viral protein synthesis is no
   3011..3035    -  protein_bind   attB2: mutant version of attB; recombination site for the Gateway® BP reaction BP Clonase™
   3055..3573    +  CDS            VN173: N-terminal fragment of mVenus for use in bimolecular fluorescence complementation (BiFC) (Kodama and Hu, 2010)
   3655..4362    +  terminator     OCS terminator: octopine synthase terminator
   4363..4383    +  misc_feature   MCS (fragment): pUC18/19 multiple cloning site
   4386..4540    +  CDS            lacZα (fragment): LacZα fragment of β-galactosidase; lacZ fragment
   4606..4630    +  misc_feature   RB T-DNA repeat: right border repeat from nopaline C58 T-DNA
   4969..5370    +  CDS            Y4CG_SINFN (fragment): Protein inferred from homology: Swiss-Prot protein existence level 3. From Sinorhizobium fredii (strain NBRC 101917 / NGR234).
   5930..6559    +  CDS            pVS1 StaA: stability protein from the Pseudomonas plasmid pVS1 (Heeb et al., 2000)
   6992..8060    +  CDS            pVS1 RepA (fragment): replication protein from the Pseudomonas plasmid pVS1 (Heeb et al., 2000)
   8126..8320    +  rep_origin     pVS1 oriV: origin of replication for the Pseudomonas plasmid pVS1 (Heeb et al., 2000)
   8523..8562    +  CDS            rop (fragment): Rop protein, which maintains plasmids at low copy number; rop
   8664..8804    +  misc_feature   bom: basis of mobility region from pBR322
   8990..9578    -  rep_origin     ori: high-copy-number ColE1/pMB1/pBR322/pUC origin of replication
   9665..10459   -  CDS            KanR: aminoglycoside phosphotransferase; aphA-3; confers resistance to kanamycin
