[The description below was written by a language model from this plasmid's Addgene catalogue record and pLannotate feature annotations shown in this document.]
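Description:
pdRBFC-NS1-YN is a binary T-DNA plant expression vector built on the Gateway-compatible pEarley-201 backbone and intended for Agrobacterium-mediated delivery into plant cells. Outside the T-DNA borders it carries a ColE1/pMB1-type origin with a pBR322 bom site for propagation in E. coli, the pVS1 oriV with its RepA and StaA functions for stable maintenance in Agrobacterium, and a kanamycin resistance gene for bacterial selection. Between the nopaline-type left and right border repeats sits a bar (phosphinothricin acetyltransferase) cassette driven by the mannopine synthase promoter and terminator, which gives Basta/glufosinate selection in plants. The catalogue lists a total size of 10,757 bp, while the deposited full sequence is 10,883 nt.

The payload is a CaMV 35S promoter followed by the TMV Ω translational enhancer. It drives an open reading frame that begins with an HA epitope and continues through an attB1 site into a roughly 210 bp partial coding region of influenza A virus NS1. An attB2 site then links this fragment to an N-terminal half of a yellow fluorescent protein, annotated as the mVenus VN173 fragment, and the unit ends at the octopine synthase terminator. The attB sites reflect insertion of the NS1 fragment by Gateway recombination.

According to the record, the construct is used for double-stranded RNA labeling by dsRNA binding-dependent fluorescence complementation. The NS1 fragment serves as the dsRNA-targeting moiety, and the non-fluorescent YN half can reconstitute fluorescence only when brought next to a complementary C-terminal fluorescent protein fragment. That fragment is presumably supplied on a partner construct not described here. Fluorescence therefore reports the distribution and dynamics of dsRNA in living plant cells, and the HA tag allows immunodetection of the fusion protein.
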