Addgene plasmid #74723: pdRBFC-NS1-YN
Purpose: Express C-terminal YN fused influenza A virus partial NS1 protein (27-236 nt) for dsRNA labeling
Depositing lab: Aiming Wang. Depositing organization: Agriculture and Agri-Food Canada, London, ON. Publication: Visualizing double-stranded RNA distribution and dynamics in living cells by dsRNA binding-dependent fluorescence complementation. Cheng X, Deng P, Cui H, Wang A. Virology. 2015 Nov;485:439-51. doi: 10.1016/j.virol.2015.08.023. Epub 2015 Sep 7. PubMed 26351203.
Backbone
  Vector backbone: pEarley-201
  Backbone manufacturer: The Plant Journal (2006) 45, 616–629
  Total vector size (bp): 10757
  Vector type: Plant Expression ; double-stranded RNA labeling
  Selectable markers: Basta
Growth in bacteria
  Bacterial resistance: Kanamycin, 50 μg/mL
  Growth temperature: 37°C
  Growth strain: DH5alpha
  Copy number: High Copy
Gene/Insert
  Gene/Insert name: Influenza A virus NS1 protein, partial (alt name: NS1)
  Species: Virus
  Insert size (bp): 210
  Promoter: CaMV 35S
  Tag / fusion protein: HA; YFP N-terminal half domain
  Cloning method: Gateway Cloning
  Sequencing primers: 5′ 35S-F: CGCAAGACCCTTCCTCTATATAAGGAA; 3′ OSC-R: ATCTCATTAAAGCAGGACTCTAGGG
Terms and licenses: Academic/Nonprofit Terms; Industry Terms: Not Available to Industry
How to cite: pdRBFC-NS1-YN was a gift from Aiming Wang (Addgene plasmid # 74723 ; http://n2t.net/addgene:74723 ; RRID:Addgene_74723)
