>Addgene plasmid #74723 | pdRBFC-NS1-YN | addgene partial sequence | sequence record 146072 | 35S-promoter 5'-CTATCCTTCGCAAGACCCTTC-3'
AGAGCTCTATTTTTACAACAATTACCAACAACAACAAACAACAAACAACATTACAATTACATTTACAATT
ACCATGTACCCATACGATGTTCCAGATTACGCTATCACAAGTTTGTACAAAAAAGCAGGCTTCATGATGG
ATCCAAACACTGTGTCAAGCTTTCAGGTAGATTGCTTTCTTTGGCATGTCCGCAAACGAGTTGCAGACCA
AGAACTAGGTGATGCCCCATTCCTTGATCGGCTTCGCCGAGATCAGAAATCCCTAAGAGGAAGGGGCAGC
ACCCTCGGTCTGGACATCGAGACAGCCACACGTGCTGGAAAGCAGATAGTGGAGCGGATTCTGAAAGACC
CAGCTTTCTTGTACAAAGTGGTGCCTAGGAGTATCGCTACAATGGTGAGCAAGGGCGAGGAGCTGTTCAC
CGGGGTGGTGCCCATCCTGGTCGAGCTGGACGGCGACGTAAACGGCCACAAGTTCAGCGTGTCCGGCGAG
GGCGAGGGCGATGCCACCTACGGCAAGCTGACCCTGAAGTTCATCTGCACCACCGGCAAGCTGCCCGTGC
CCTGGCCCACCCTCGTGACCACCTTCGGCTACGGCCTGCAGTGCTTCGCCCGCTACCCCGACCACATGAA
GCAGCACGACTTCTTCAAGTCCGCCATGCCCGA
