>Addgene plasmid #74723 | pdRBFC-NS1-YN | addgene partial sequence | sequence record 146210 | OCSterm-R 5'-GGCGGTAAGGATCTGAGCTA-3'
AATATCATGCGATCATAGGCGTCTCGCATATCTCATTAAAGCAGGACTCTAGGGACTAGTCCCGGGTCTT
AATTAACTCTCTAGACTCACCTAGAATTAACTCTCTAGACTCACCTAGGTCAGTCCTCGATGTTGTGGCG
GATCTTGAAGTTCACCTTGATGCCGTTCTTCTGCTTGTCGGCCATGATATAGACGTTGTGGCTGTTGTAG
TTGTACTCCAGCTTGTGCCCCAGGATGTTGCCGTCCTCCTTGAAGTCGATGCCCTTCAGCTCGATGCGGT
TCACCAGGGTGTCGCCCTCGAACTTCACCTCGGCGCGGGTCTTGTAGTTGCCGTCGTCCTTGAAGAAGAT
GGTGCGCTCCTGGACGTAGCCTTCGGGCATGGCGGACTTGAAGAAGTCGTGCTGCTTCATGTGGTCGGGG
TAGCGGGCGAAGCACTGCAGGCCGTAGCCGAAGGTGGTCACGAGGGTGGGCCAGGGCACGGGCAGCTTGC
CGGTGGTGCAGATGAACTTCAGGGTCAGCTTGCCGTAGGTGGCATCGCCCTCGCCCTCGCCGGACACGCT
GAACTTGTGGCCGTTTACGTCGCCGTCCAGCTCGACCAGGATGGGCACCACCCCGGTGAACAGCTCCTCG
CCCTTGCTCACCATTGTAGCGATACTCCTAGGCACCACTTTGTACAAGAAAGCTGGGTCTTTCAGAATCC
GCTCCACTATCTGCTTTCCAGCACGTGTGGCTGTCTCGATGTCCAGACCGAGGGTGCTGCC
